Addgene plasmid #237532: pTA7001-AvrPWT4-GFP
Purpose: Expression in Nicotiana benthamiana
Depositing lab: Gitta Coaker. Depositing organization: University of California, Davis. Publication: Wheat tandem kinase RWT4 directly binds a fungal effector to activate defense. Sung YC, Li Y, Bernasconi Z, Baik S, Asuke S, Keller B, Fahima T, Coaker G. Nat Genet. 2025 Apr 14. doi: 10.1038/s41588-025-02162-w. PubMed 40229601.
Backbone
  Vector backbone: pTA7004
  Vector type: Plant Expression
Growth in bacteria
  Bacterial resistance: Kanamycin, 50 μg/mL
  Growth temperature: 37°C
  Growth strain: DH5alpha
  Copy number: Low Copy
Gene/Insert
  Gene/Insert name: AvrPwt4
  Species: Magnaporthe oryzae
  Cloning method: Gateway Cloning
Terms and licenses: Academic/Nonprofit Terms; Industry Terms: Not Available to Industry
Depositor comments: Please visit https://doi.org/10.1101/2024.04.30.591956 for bioRxiv preprint.
How to cite: pTA7001-AvrPWT4-GFP was a gift from Gitta Coaker (Addgene plasmid # 237532 ; http://n2t.net/addgene:237532 ; RRID:Addgene_237532)
