[The description below was written by a language model from this plasmid's Addgene catalogue record and pLannotate feature annotations shown in this document.]
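Description:
pTA7001-AvrPWT4-GFP is a low-copy binary T-DNA plasmid for glucocorticoid-inducible expression of a fungal effector in plants, intended for expression in Nicotiana benthamiana. The catalogue lists the backbone as pTA7004 although the name says pTA7001, and the record does not resolve this discrepancy. The vector portion outside the T-DNA borders carries the broad-host-range IncP replication system (oriV with the trfA replication protein), oriT and traJ for conjugal transfer, and a kanamycin resistance gene for bacterial selection. There are also remnants of tetracycline resistance genes, an IS1 element and a ColE1-type origin fragment.

The nopaline-type right and left border repeats flank three expression units. A CaMV 35S promoter drives the chimeric GVG transcription factor, a fusion of the GAL4 DNA-binding domain, the VP16 activation domain and the rat glucocorticoid receptor hormone-binding region, ending in the pea rbcS-E9 terminator. In systems of this type the factor stays inactive until a glucocorticoid such as dexamethasone is applied. It then binds six GAL4 UAS copies placed upstream of a minimal 35S promoter and switches on the payload.

The payload, introduced by Gateway cloning and flanked by attB1 and attB2, is AvrPwt4 from Magnaporthe oryzae. This gene is not itself annotated, but it presumably occupies the gap between attB1 and the GFP coding sequence, giving a C-terminal GFP fusion. A FLAG tag fragment lies beyond attB2, and whether it is translated is not stated. A pea rbcS-3A fragment follows, probably marking the terminator region. A NOS promoter–hygromycin resistance–NOS terminator cassette allows plant selection. The associated publication concerns recognition of this effector by the wheat tandem kinase RWT4, which suggests use in inducible effector expression, localisation or defence-activation assays.
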