Features (pLannotate 1.2.2; 38 found; start..end, strand, type, name):
    207..1037    -  CDS            Nr3c1 (fragment): GCR_RAT - Also known as Grl. Experimental evidence at protein level: Swiss-Prot protein existence level 1. [Isoform A]: Has transcriptional activation and repression activity. Mediates glucocorticoid-induced apoptosis. Promotes accurate chromosome segregation during mitosis. May act as a tumor suppressor. May play a negative role in adipogenesis through the regulation of lipolytic and antilipogenic gene expression. From Rattus norvegicus (Rat).
   1044..1277    -  CDS            VP16 AD: transcriptional activation domain of herpes simplex virus protein VP16 (Triezenberg et al., 1988; Cousens et al., 1989); UL48
   1287..1505    -  CDS            GAL4 DNA binding domain (fragment): DNA binding domain of the GAL4 transcriptional activator; Saccharomyces cerevisiae GAL4 (truncated)
   1543..1884    -  promoter       CaMV 35S promoter: strong constitutive promoter from cauliflower mosaic virus
   2399..2423    +  misc_feature   RB T-DNA repeat: right border repeat from nopaline C58 T-DNA
   2533..2782    -  CDS            TcR (fragment): tetracycline efflux protein; tetA; confers resistance to tetracycline
   2888..3538    +  CDS            TetR: tetracycline resistance regulatory protein; tetR
   3897..4087    -  rep_origin     ori (fragment): high-copy-number ColE1/pMB1/pBR322/pUC origin of replication
   4219..4328    +  oriT           oriT: incP origin of transfer
   4361..4732    +  CDS            traJ: oriT-recognizing protein; traJ
   4869..5500    +  rep_origin     oriV: incP origin of replication
   5564..5839    +  CDS            klaC (fragment): KLAC_ECOLX - Also known as telB. Protein predicted: Swiss-Prot protein existence level 4. Belongs to the kla operon, which is associated with cryptic tellurite resistance, and IncW plasmid fertility inhibition. From Escherichia coli.
   6035..6184    +  CDS            satA (fragment): STA_BACSU - Also known as yyaR. Experimental evidence at protein level: Swiss-Prot protein existence level 1. Involved in resistance to streptothricin, a broad-spectrum antibiotic produced by streptomycetes. Detoxifies streptothricin via acetylation of the beta amino group of the first beta-lysyl moiety of streptothricin. From Bacillus subtilis (strain 168).
   6193..6960    -  mobile_element IS1: prokaryotic transposable element IS1
   7152..7946    +  CDS            KanR: aminoglycoside phosphotransferase; aphA-3; confers resistance to kanamycin
   8245..9393    +  CDS            trfA: trans-acting replication protein that binds to and activates oriV
   9417..9480    +  CDS            TetR (fragment): tetracycline resistance regulatory protein; tetR
  10989..11013   +  misc_feature   LB T-DNA repeat: left border repeat from nopaline C58 T-DNA
  11067..11197   -  CDS            lacI (fragment): lac repressor; lacI; The lac repressor binds to the lac operator to inhibit transcription in E. coli. This inhibition can be relieved by adding lactose or isopropyl-β-D-thiogalactopyranoside (IPTG).
  11198..11498   -  rep_origin     M13 ori (fragment) (sequence partly withheld): M13 bacteriophage origin of replication; arrow indicates direction of (+) strand synthesis
  11496..11651   -  CDS            lacZα (fragment) (sequence partly withheld): LacZα fragment of β-galactosidase; lacZ fragment
  11689..11706   +  protein_bind   UAS (fragment): upstream activating sequence mediating Gal4-dependent induction Gal4
  11707..11724   +  protein_bind   UAS (fragment): upstream activating sequence mediating Gal4-dependent induction Gal4
  11725..11743   +  protein_bind   UAS (fragment): upstream activating sequence mediating Gal4-dependent induction Gal4
  11756..11773   +  protein_bind   UAS (fragment): upstream activating sequence mediating Gal4-dependent induction Gal4
  11774..11791   +  protein_bind   UAS (fragment): upstream activating sequence mediating Gal4-dependent induction Gal4
  11792..11810   +  protein_bind   UAS (fragment): upstream activating sequence mediating Gal4-dependent induction Gal4
  11808..11833   +  misc_feature   MCS (fragment): pUC18/19 multiple cloning site
  11857..11903   +  promoter       minimal CaMV 35S promoter: minimal 35S promoter from cauliflower mosaic virus
  11935..11959   +  protein_bind   attB1: mutant version of attB; recombination site for the Gateway® BP reaction BP Clonase™
  12193..12909   +  CDS            yEGFP: yEGFP is a fluorescent protein published in 1997.
  12910..12934   -  protein_bind   attB2: mutant version of attB; recombination site for the Gateway® BP reaction BP Clonase™
  12984..13007   +  CDS            2xFLAG (fragment): two tandem FLAG® epitope tags
  13033..13113   +  CDS            RBCS.3A (fragment): RBS3_PEA - Experimental evidence at protein level: Swiss-Prot protein existence level 1. RuBisCO catalyzes two reactions: the carboxylation of D- ribulose 1,5-bisphosphate, the primary event in carbon dioxide fixation, as well as the oxidative fragmentation of the pentose substrate. Both reactions occur simultaneously and in competition at the same active site. Although the small subunit is not catalytic it is essential for maximal activity (Probable). Binds to abscisic acid (ABA); only half of the possible binding sites are occupied in the crystal; and there are indications this is a low affi
  13533..13785   -  terminator     NOS terminator: nopaline synthase terminator and poly(A) signal
  13838..14848   -  CDS            HygR: aminoglycoside phosphotransferase from E. coli; aph(4)-Ia; confers resistance to hygromycin
  14900..15083   -  promoter       NOS promoter: nopaline synthase promoter NOS promoter
  15244..177     -  terminator     E9 terminator (fragment) (across the origin): terminator and polyadenylation signal from the pea rbcS-E9 gene
>Addgene plasmid #237532 | pTA7001-AvrPWT4-GFP | addgene full sequence | sequence record 472261 | Addgene NGS Result
AAAAAACAAATAATATTAATTTGAGAATGAACAAAAGGACCATATCATTCATTAACTCTTCTCCATCCAT
TTCCATTTCACAGTTCGATAGCGAAAACCGAATAAAAAACACAGTAAATTACAAGCACAACAAATGGTAC
AAGAAAAACAGTTTTCCCAATGCCATAATACTCGAACAAGCTAGCTTACTCAGTTAGGTCGAGTCATTTT
TGATGAAACAGAAGCTTTTTGATATTTCCATTTGAATATTTTGGTATCTGATTAGTGATGATTTCAGCTA
ACATCTCTGGGAATTCAATACTCATGGTCTTATCCAAAAATGTCTGGAAGCAGTAGGTAAGGAGATTCTC
AACCACCTCATGCATGGAGTCCAGAAGCTTTGTCAGTTGGTAAAACCGTTGCCAGTTCTGACTGGAGTTC
CCTTCCCTTTTGACGATGGCTTTTCCTAGCTCTTTGATATAAGTCATTCGAATCTCATCAAATAACTCTT
GGCTCTTCAGACCTTCCTTAGGAACTGAGGAGAGAAGCAGTAAGGTTTTCATACAGAGATACTCTTCATA
GGATACCTGCAATCTTTGTAATTCAGAGGAGACAAACAGCATGTGTTTACATTGGTCATACATGCAGGGT
AGAGACATTCTCTGCTCATTAATAATCAGATCAGGAGCAAAGCAGAGCAGGTTTCCACTTGATTGTCTGT
ATGATCTCCAACCCAGGGCAAATGCCATGAGAAACATCCATGAGTACTGTAGCAGGGTCATTTGGTCATC
CAGGTGTAAGTTTCTGAAGCCTGGTATCGCCTTTGCCCATTTCACTGCTGCAATCACTTGACGCCCACCT
AACATGTTGAGTGTGGTCATAATTCTCCATGCTGAATCTGGAACAGAGCTATCATATCCTGCATACAACA
CCTCGGGTTCAATCACCTCCAGCAGTGACACCAAGGTAGGGGTGAGCTGTGGTAATGCAGCAGGAACTAT
TGTTTTGTTAGGATTTTCCGAAGTGTCTTGTGAGACTCCTGCAGTGGCTTGCTGAATTGGATCCCCACCG
TACTCGTCAATTCCAAGGGCATCGGTAAACATCTGCTCAAACTCGAAGTCGGCCATATCCAGAGCGCCGT
AGGGGGCGGAGTCGTGGGGGGTAAATCCCGGACCCGGGGAATCCCCGTCCCCCAACATGTCCAGATCGAA
ATCGTCTAGCGCGTCGGCATGCGCCATCGCCACGTCCTCGCCGTCTAAGTGGAGCTCGTCCCCCAGGCTG
ACATCGGTCGGGGGGGCGCTCGACCTAGGAAAAATCAGTAGAAATAGCTGTTCCAGTCTTTCTAGCCTTG
ATTCCACTTCTGTCAGATGTGCCCTAGTCAGCGGAGACCTTTTGGTTTTGGGAGAGTAGCGACACTCCCA
GTTGTTCTTCAGACACTTGGCGCACTTCGGTTTTTCTTTGGAGCACTTGAGCTTTTTAAGTCGGCAAATA
TCGCATGCTTGTTCGATAGAAGACAGTAGCTTCATTGGATCTGCCATTGTTTAAACTAGAGTCCCCCGTG
TTCTCTCCAAATGAAATGAACTTCCTTATATAGAGGAAGGGTCTTGCGAAGGATAGTGGGATTGTGCGTC
ATCCCTTACGTCAGTGGAGATATCACATCAATCCACTTGCTTTGAAGACGTGGTTGGAACGTCTTCTTTT
TCCACGATGCTCCTCGTGGGTGGGGGTCCATCTTTGGGACCACTGTCGGCAGAGGCATCTTCAACGATGG
CCTTTCCTTTATCGCAATGATGGCATTTGTAGGAGCCACCTTCCTTTTCCACTATCTTCACAATAAAGTG
ACAGATAGCTGGGCAATGGAATCCGAGGAGGTTTCCGGATATTACCCTTTGTTGAAAAGTCTCAATTGCC
CTTTGGTCTTCTGAGACTGTATCTTTGATATTTTTGGAGTAGACAAGTGTGTCGTGCTCCACCATGTTGA
CGAAGATTTTCTTCTTGTCATTGAGTCGTAAGAGACTCTGTATGAACTGTTCGCCAGTCTTTACGGCGAG
TTCTGTTAGGTCCTCTATTTGAATCTTTGACTCCATGGCCTTTGATTCAGTGGGAACTACCTTTTTAGAG
ACTCCAATCTCTATTACTTGCCTTGGTTTGTGAAGCAAGCCTTGAATCGTCCATACTGGAATAGTACTTC
TGATCTTGAGAAATATATCTTTCTCTGTGTTCTTGATGCAGTTAGTCCTGAATCTTTTGACTGCATCTTT
AACCTTCTTGGGAAGGTATTTGATTTCCTGGAGATTATTGCTCGGGTAGATCGTCTTGATGAGACCTGCT
GCGTAAGCCTCTCTAACCATCTGTGGGTTAGCATTCTTTCTGAAATTGAAAAGGCTAATCTGGGGACCTG
CAGGAAACTATCAGTGTTTGACAGGATATATTGGCGGGTAAACCTAAGAGAAAAGAGCGTTTATTAGAAT
AATCGGATATTTAAAAGGGCGTGAAAAGGTTTATCCGTTCGTCCATTTGTATGTGCATGCCAACCACAGG
GTTCCCCAGATCTGGCGCCGGCCAGCGAGACGAGCAAGATTGGCCGCCGCCCGAAACGATCCGACAGCGC
GCCCAGCACAGGTGCGCAGGCAAATTGCACCAACGCATACAGCGCCAGCAGAATGCCATAGTGGGCGGTG
ACGTCGTTCGAGTGAACCAGATCGCGCAGGAGGCCCGGCAGCACCGGCATAATCAGGCCGATGCCGACAG
CGTCGAGCGCGACAGTGCTCAGAATTACGATCAGGGGTATGTTGGGTTTCACGTCTGGCCTCCGGACCAG
CCTCCGCTGGTCCGATTGAACGCGCGGATTCTTTATCACTGATAAGTTGGTGGACATATTATGTTTATCA
GTGATAAAGTGTCAAGCATGACAAAGTTGCAGCCGAATACAGTGATCCGTGCCGCCCTGGACCTGTTGAA
CGAGGTCGGCGTAGACGGTCTGACGACACGCAAACTGGCGGAACGGTTGGGGGTTCAGCAGCCGGCGCTT
TACTGGCACTTCAGGAACAAGCGGGCGCTGCTCGACGCACTGGCCGAAGCCATGCTGGCGGAGAATCATA
CGCATTCGGTGCCGAGAGCCGACGACGACTGGCGCTCATTTCTGATCGGGAATGCCCGCAGCTTCAGGCA
GGCGCTGCTCGCCTACCGCGATGGCGCGCGCATCCATGCCGGCACGCGACCGGGCGCACCGCAGATGGAA
ACGGCCGACGCGCAGCTTCGCTTCCTCTGCGAGGCGGGTTTTTCGGCCGGGGACGCCGTCAATGCGCTGA
TGACAATCAGCTACTTCACTGTTGGGGCCGTGCTTGAGGAGCAGGCCGGCGACAGCGATGCCGGCGAGCG
CGGCGGCACCGTTGAACAGGCTCCGCTCTCGCCGCTGTTGCGGGCCGCGATAGACGCCTTCGACGAAGCC
GGTCCGGACGCAGCGTTCGAGCAGGGACTCGCGGTGATTGTCGATGGATTGGCGAAAAGGAGGCTCGTTG
TCAGGAACGTTGAAGGACCGAGAAAGGGTGACGATTGATCAGGACCGCTGCCGGAGCGCAACCCACTCAC
TACAGCAGAGCCATGTAGACAACATCCCCTCCCCCTTTCCACCGCGTCAGACGCCCGTAGCAGCCCGCTA
CGGGCTTTTTCATGCCCTGCCCTAGCGTCCAAGCCTCACGGCCGCGCTCGGCCTCTCTGGCGGCCTTCTG
GCGCTCTTCCGCTTCCTCGCTCACTGACTCGCTGCGCTCGGTCGTTCGGCTGCGGCGAGCGGTATCAGCT
CACTCAAAGGCGGTAATACGGTTATCCACAGAATCAGGGGATAACGCAGGAAAGAACATGTGAGCAAAAG
GCCAGCAAAAGGCCAGGAACCGTAAAAAGGCCGCGTTGCTGGCGTTTTTCCATAGGCTCCGCCCCCCTGA
CGAGCATCACAAAAATCGACGCTCAAGTCAGAGGTGGCGAAACCCGACAGGACTATAAAGATACCAGGCG
TTTCCCCCTGGAAGCTCCCTCGTGCGCTCTCCTGTTCCGACCCTGCCGCTTACCGGATACCTGTCCGCCT
TTCTCCCTTCGGGAAGCGTGGCGCTTTTCCGCTGCATAACCCTGCTTCGGGGTCATTATAGCGATTTTTT
CGGTATATCCATCCTTTTTCGCACGATATACAGGATTTTGCCAAAGGGTTCGTGTAGACTTTCCTTGGTG
TATCCAACGGCGTCAGCCGGGCAGGATAGGTGAAGTAGGCCCACCCGCGAGCGGGTGTTCCTTCTTCACT
GTCCCTTATTCGCACCTGGCGGTGCTCAACGGGAATCCTGCTCTGCGAGGCTGGCCGGCTACCGCCGGCG
TAACAGATGAGGGCAAGCGGATGGCTGATGAAACCAAGCCAACCAGGAAGGGCAGCCCACCTATCAAGGT
GTACTGCCTTCCAGACGAACGAAGAGCGATTGAGGAAAAGGCGGCGGCGGCCGGCATGAGCCTGTCGGCC
TACCTGCTGGCCGTCGGCCAGGGCTACAAAATCACGGGCGTCGTGGACTATGAGCACGTCCGCGAGCTGG
CCCGCATCAATGGCGACCTGGGCCGCCTGGGCGGCCTGCTGAAACTCTGGCTCACCGACGACCCGCGCAC
GGCGCGGTTCGGTGATGCCACGATCCTCGCCCTGCTGGCGAAGATCGAAGAGAAGCAGGACGAGCTTGGC
AAGGTCATGATGGGCGTGGTCCGCCCGAGGGCAGAGCCATGACTTTTTTAGCCGCTAAAACGGCCGGGGG
GTGCGCGTGATTGCCAAGCACGTCCCCATGCGCTCCATCAAGAAGAGCGACTTCGCGGAGCTGGTGAAGT
ACATCACCGACGAGCAAGGCAAGACCGAGCGCCTTTCCGACGCTCACCGGGCTGGTTGCCCTCGCCGCTG
GGCTGGCGGCCGTCTATGGCCCTGCAAACGCGCCAGAAACGCCGTCGAAGCCGTGTGCGAGACACCGCGG
CCGCCGGCGTTGTGGATACCTCGCGGAAAACTTGGCCCTCACTGACAGATGAGGGGCGGACGTTGACACT
TGAGGGGCCGACTCACCCGGCGCGGCGTTGACAGATGAGGGGCAGGCTCGATTTCGGCCGGCGACGTGGA
GCTGGCCAGCCTCGCAAATCGGCGAAAACGCCTGATTTTACGCGAGTTTCCCACAGATGATGTGGACAAG
CCTGGGGATAAGTGCCCTGCGGTATTGACACTTGAGGGGCGCGACTACTGACAGATGAGGGGCGCGATCC
TTGACACTTGAGGGGCAGAGTGCTGACAGATGAGGGGCGCACCTATTGACATTTGAGGGGCTGTCCACAG
GCAGAAAATCCAGCATTTGCAAGGGTTTCCGCCCGTTTTTCGGCCACCGCTAACCTGTCTTTTAACCTGC
TTTTAAACCAATATTTATAAACCTTGTTTTTAACCAGGGCTGCGCCCTGTGCGCGTGACCGCGCACGCCG
AAGGGGGGTGCCCCCCCTTCTCGAACCCTCCCGGCCCGCTAACGCGGGCCTCCCATCCCCCCAGGGGCTG
CGCCCCTCGGCCGCGAACGGCCTCACCCCAAAAATGGCAGCGCTGGCAGTCCTTGCCATTGCCGGGATCG
GGGCAGTAACGGGATGGGCGATCAGCCCGAGCGCGACGCCCGGAAGCATTGACGTGCCGCAGGTGCTGGC
ATCGACATTCAGCGACCAGGTGCCGGGCAGTGAGGGCGGCGGCCTGGGTGGCGGCCTGCCCTTCACTTCG
GCCGTCGGGGCATTCACGGACTTCATGGCGGGGCCGGCAATTTTTACCTTGGGCATTCTTGGCATAGTGG
TCGCGGGTGCCGTGCTCGTGTTCGGGGGTGCGATAAACCCAGCGAACCATTTGAGGTGATAGGTAAGATT
ATACCGAGGTATGAAAACGAGAATTGGACCTTTACAGAATTACTCTATGAAGCGCCATATTTAAAAAGCT
ACCAAGACGAAGAGGATGAAGAGGATGAGGAGGCAGATTGCCTTGAATATATTGACAATACTGATAAGAT
AATATATCTTTTATATAGAAGATATCGCCGTATGTAAGGATTTCAGGGGGCAAGGCATAGGCAGCGCGCT
TATCAATATATCTATAGAATGGGCAAAGCATAAAAACTTGCATGGACTAATGCTTGAAACCCAGGACAAT
AACCTTATAGCTTGTAAATTCTATCATAATTGGGTAATGACTCCAACTTATTGATAGTGTTTTATGTTCA
GATAATGCCCGATGACTTTGTCATGCAGCTCCACCGATTTTGAGAACGACAGCGACTTCCGTCCCAGCCG
TGCCAGGTGCTGCCTCAGATTCAGGTTATGCCGCTCAATTCGCTGCGTATATCGCTTGCTGATTACGTGC
AGCTTTCCCTTCAGGCGGGATTCATACAGCGGCCAGCCATCCGTCATCCATATCACCACGTCAAAGGGTG
ACAGCAGGCTCATAAGACGCCCCAGCGTCGCCATAGTGCGTTCACCGAATACGTGCGCAACAACCGTCTT
CCGGAGACTGTCATACGCGTAAAACAGCCAGCGCTGGCGCGATTTAGCCCCGACATAGCCCCACTGTTCG
TCCATTTCCGCGCAGACGATGACGTCACTGCCCGGCTGTATGCGCGAGGTTACCGACTGCGGCCTGAGTT
TTTTAAGTGACGTAAAATCGTGTTGAGGCCAACGCCCATAATGCGGGCTGTTGCCCGGCATCCAACGCCA
TTCATGGCCATATCAATGATTTTCTGGTGCGTACCGGGTTGAGAAGCGGTGTAAGTGAACTGCAGTTGCC
ATGTTTTACGGCAGTGAGAGCAGAGATAGCGCTGATGTCCGGCGGTGCTTTTGCCGTTACGCACCACCCC
GTCAGTAGCTGAACAGGAGGGACAGCTGATAGAAACAGAAGCCACTGGAGCACCTCAAAAACACCATCAT
ACACTAAATCAGTAAGTTGGCAGCATCACCCATAATTGTGGTTTCAAAATCGGCTCCGTCGATACTATGT
TATACGCCAACTTTGAAAACAACTTTGAAAAAGCTGTTTTCTGGTATTTAAGGTTTTAGAATGCAAGGAA
CAGTGAATTGGAGTTCGTCTTGTTATAATTAGCTTCTTGGGGTATCTTTAAATACTGTAGAAAAGAGGAA
GGAAATAATAAATGGCTAAAATGAGAATATCACCGGAATTGAAAAAACTGATCGAAAAATACCGCTGCGT
AAAAGATACGGAAGGAATGTCTCCTGCTAAGGTATATAAGCTGGTGGGAGAAAATGAAAACCTATATTTA
AAAATGACGGACAGCCGGTATAAAGGGACCACCTATGATGTGGAACGGGAAAAGGACATGATGCTATGGC
TGGAAGGAAAGCTGCCTGTTCCAAAGGTCCTGCACTTTGAACGGCATGATGGCTGGAGCAATCTGCTCAT
GAGTGAGGCCGATGGCGTCCTTTGCTCGGAAGAGTATGAAGATGAACAAAGCCCTGAAAAGATTATCGAG
CTGTATGCGGAGTGCATCAGGCTCTTTCACTCCATCGACATATCGGATTGTCCCTATACGAATAGCTTAG
ACAGCCGCTTAGCCGAATTGGATTACTTACTGAATAACGATCTGGCCGATGTGGATTGCGAAAACTGGGA
AGAAGACACTCCATTTAAAGATCCGCGCGAGCTGTATGATTTTTTAAAGACGGAAAAGCCCGAAGAGGAA
CTTGTCTTTTCCCACGGCGACCTGGGAGACAGCAACATCTTTGTGAAAGATGGCAAAGTAAGTGGCTTTA
TTGATCTTGGGAGAAGCGGCAGGGCGGACAAGTGGTATGACATTGCCTTCTGCGTCCGGTCGATCAGGGA
GGATATCGGGGAAGAACAGTATGTCGAGCTATTTTTTGACTTACTGGGGATCAAGCCTGATTGGGAGAAA
ATAAAATATTATATTTTACTGGATGAATTGTTTTAGTACCTAGATGTGGCGCAACGATGCCGGCGACAAG
CAGGAGCGCACCGACTTCTTCCGCATCAAGTGTTTTGGCTCTCAGGCCGAGGCCCACGGCAAGTATTTGG
GCAAGGGGTCGCTGGTATTCGTGCAGGGCAAGATTCGGAATACCAAGTACGAGAAGGACGGCCAGACGGT
CTACGGGACCGACTTCATTGCCGATAAGGTGGATTATCTGGACACCAAGGCACCAGGCGGGTCAAATCAG
GAATAAGGGCACATTGCCCCGGCGTGAGTCGGGGCAATCCCGCAAGGAGGGTGAATGAATCGGACGTTTG
ACCGGAAGGCATACAGGCAAGAACTGATCGACGCGGGGTTTTCCGCCGAGGATGCCGAAACCATCGCAAG
CCGCACCGTCATGCGTGCGCCCCGCGAAACCTTCCAGTCCGTCGGCTCGATGGTCCAGCAAGCTACGGCC
AAGATCGAGCGCGACAGCGTGCAACTGGCTCCCCCTGCCCTGCCCGCGCCATCGGCCGCCGTGGAGCGTT
CGCGTCGTCTCGAACAGGAGGCGGCAGGTTTGGCGAAGTCGATGACCATCGACACGCGAGGAACTATGAC
GACCAAGAAGCGAAAAACCGCCGGCGAGGACCTGGCAAAACAGGTCAGCGAGGCCAAGCAGGCCGCGTTG
CTGAAACACACGAAGCAGCAGATCAAGGAAATGCAGCTTTCCTTGTTCGATATTGCGCCGTGGCCGGACA
CGATGCGAGCGATGCCAAACGACACGGCCCGCTCTGCCCTGTTCACCACGCGCAACAAGAAAATCCCGCG
CGAGGCGCTGCAAAACAAGGTCATTTTCCACGTCAACAAGGACGTGAAGATCACCTACACCGGCGTCGAG
CTGCGGGCCGACGATGACGAACTGGTGTGGCAGCAGGTGTTGGAGTACGCGAAGCGCACCCCTATCGGCG
AGCCGATCACCTTCACGTTCTACGAGCTTTGCCAGGACCTGGGCTGGTCGATCAATGGCCGGTATTACAC
GAAGGCCGAGGAATGCCTGTCGCGCCTACAGGCGACGGCGATGGGCTTCACGTCCGACCGCGTTGGGCAC
CTGGAATCGGTGTCGCTGCTGCACCGCTTCCGCGTCCTGGACCGTGGCAAGAAAACGTCCCGTTGCCAGG
TCCTGATCGACGAGGAAATCGTCGTGCTGTTTGCTGGCGACCACTACACGAAATTCATATGGGAGAAGTA
CCGCAAGCTGTCGCCGACGGCCCGACGGATGTTCGACTATTTCAGCTCGCACCGGGAGCCGTACCCGCTC
AAGCTGGAAACCTTCCGCCTCATGTGCGGATCGGATTCCACCCGCGTGAAGAAGTGGCGCGAGCAGGTCG
GCGAAGCCTGCGAAGAGTTGCGAGGCAGCGGCCTGGTGGAACACGCCTGGGTCAATGATGACCTGGTGCA
TTGCAAACGCTAGGGCCTTGTGGGGTCAGTTCCGGCTGGGGGTTCAGCAGCCAGCGCTTTACTGGCATTT
CAGGAACAAGCGGGCACTGCTCGACGCACTTGCTTCGCTCAGTATCGCTCGGGACGCACGGCGCGCTCTA
CGAACTGCCGATAAACAGAGGATTAAAATTGACAATTGTGATTAAGGCTCAGATTCGACGGCTTGGAGCG
GCCGACGTGCAGGATTTCCGCGAGATCCGATTGTCGGCCCTGAAGAAAGCTCCAGAGATGTTCGGGTCCG
TTTACGAGCACGAGGAGAAAAAGCCCATGGAGGCGTTCGCTGAACGGTTGCGAGATGCCGTGGCATTCGG
CGCCTACATCGACGGCGAGATCATTGGGCTGTCGGTCTTCAAACAGGAGGACGGCCCCAAGGACGCTCAC
AAGGCGCATCTGTCCGGCGTTTTCGTGGAGCCCGAACAGCGAGGCCGAGGGGTCGCCGGTATGCTGCTGC
GGGCGTTGCCGGCGGGTTTATTGCTCGTGATGATCGTCCGACAGATTCCAACGGGAATCTGGTGGATGCG
CATCTTCATCCTCGGCGCACTTAATATTTCGCTATTCTGGAGCTTGTTGTTTATTTCGGTCTACCGCCTG
CCGGGCGGGGTCGCGGCGACGGTAGGCGCTGTGCAGCCGCTGATGGTCGTGTTCATCTCTGCCGCTCTGC
TAGGTAGCCCGATACGATTGATGGCGGTCCTGGGGGCTATTTGCGGAACTGCGGGCGTGGCGCTGTTGGT
GTTGACACCAAACGCAGCGCTAGATCCTGTCGGCGTCGCAGCGGGCCTGGCGGGGGCGGTTTCCATGGCG
TTCGGAACCGTGCTGACCCGCAAGTGGCAACCTCCCGTGCCTCTGCTCACCTTTACCGCCTGGCAACTGG
CGGCCGGAGGACTTCTGCTCGTTCCAGTAGCTTTAGTGTTTGATCCGCCAATCCCGATGCCTACAGGAAC
CAATGTTCTCGGCCTGGCGTGGCTCGGCCTGATCGGAGCGGGTTTAACCTACTTCCTTTGGTTCCGGGGG
ATCTCGCGACTCGAACCTACAGTTGTTTCCTTACTGGGCTTTCTCAGCCCCAGATCTGGGGTCGATCAGC
CGGGGATGCATCAGGCCGACAGTCGGAACTTCGGGTCCCCGACCTGTACCATTCGGTGAGCAATGGATAG
GGGAGTTGATATCGTCAACGTTCACTTCTAAAGAAATAGCGCCACTCAGCTTCCTCAGCGGCTTTATCCA
GCGATTTCCTATTATGTCGGCATAGTTCTCAAGATCGACAGCCTGTCACGGTTAAGCGAGAAATGAATAA
GAAGGCTGATAATTCGGATCTCTGCGAGGGAGATGATATTTGATCACAGGCAGCAACGCTCTGTCATCGT
TACAATCAACATGCTACCCTCCGCGAGATCATCCGTGTTTCAAACCCGGCAGCTTAGTTGCCGTTCTTCC
GAATAGCATCGGTAACATGAGCAAAGTCTGCCGCCTTACAACGGCTCTCCCGCTGACGCCGTCCCGGACT
GATGGGCTGCCTGTATCGAGTGGTGATTTTGTGCCGAGCTGCCGGTCGGGGAGCTGTTGGCTGGCTGGTG
GCAGGATATATTGTGGTGTAAACAAATTGACGCTTAGACAACTTAATAACACATTGCGGACGTTTTTAAT
GTACTGGGGTGGTTTTTCTTTTCACCAGTGAGACGGGCAACAGCTGATTGCCCTTCACCGCCTGGCCCTG
AGAGAGTTGCAGCAAGCGGTCCACGCTGGTTTGCCCCAGCAGGCGAAAATCCTGTTTGATGGTGGTTCCG
AAATCGGCAAAATCCCTTATAAATCAAAAGAATAGCCCGAGATAGGGT
[37 nt withheld, positions 11249-11285]
AAAGAACGTGGACTCCAACGTCAAAGG
[141 nt withheld, positions 11313-11453]
G
[44 nt withheld, positions 11455-11498]
CATTCAGGCTGCGCAACTGTTGGGAAGGGCGATCGGTGCGGGCCTCTTCGCTATTACGCCAGCTGGCGAA
AGGGGGATGTGCTGCAAGGCGATTAAGTTGGGTAACGCCAGGGTTTTCCCAGTCACGACGTTGTAAAACG
ACGGCCAGTGAATTCCTCGAAGCTTGCATGCCGGTCGACTCTAGAGGATCCGGGTGACAGCCCTCCGACG
GGTGACAGCCCTCCGACGGGTGACAGCCCTCCGAATTCTAGAGGATCCGGGTGACAGCCCTCCGACGGGT
GACAGCCCTCCGACGGGTGACAGCCCTCCGAATTCGAGCTCGGTACCCGGGGATCTGTCGACCTCGATCG
AGATCTTCGCAAGACCCTTCCTCTATATAAGGAAGTTCATTTCATTTGGAGAGGACACGCTGAAGCTAGT
CGACTCTAGCCTCGAGACAAGTTTGTACAAAAAAGCAGGCTCCACCATGAAACCCCCCTCCGATTCGACG
GATGCCTCAAAAATCCCGACTTACAAAATTAAACATCCAGGGCCTCGTTACATTATAACTGACGATGGTC
GAGTTGTTGAGGTCGAACGCAAGGAATCAGGACGCTATCAATTAATCGATGGGGTTTTAGTACGTGTGGA
ATATGAAAAGAAAACCGGGGGTTCGGAAGGGTCAAAAACATCCACCAACACGCGCGGTCCGAAAATGGTG
AGCAAGGGCGAGGAGCTGTTCACCGGGGTGGTGCCCATCCTGGTCGAGCTGGACGGCGACGTAAACGGCC
ACAAGTTCAGCGTGTCCGGCGAGGGCGAGGGCGATGCCACCTACGGCAAGCTGACCCTGAAGTTCATCTG
CACCACCGGCAAGCTGCCCGTGCCCTGGCCCACCCTCGTGACCACCTTCACCTACGGCGTGCAGTGCTTC
AGCCGCTACCCCGACCACATGAAGCAGCACGACTTCTTCAAGTCCGCCATGCCCGAAGGCTACGTCCAGG
AGCGCACCATCTTCTTCAAGGACGACGGCAACTACAAGACCCGCGCCGAGGTGAAGTTCGAGGGCGACAC
CCTGGTGAACCGCATCGAGCTGAAGGGCATCGACTTCAAGGAGGACGGCAACATCCTGGGGCACAAGCTG
GAGTACAACTACAACAGCCACAACGTCTATATCATGGCCGACAAGCAGAAGAACGGCATCAAGGTGAACT
TCAAGATCCGCCACAACATCGAGGACGGCAGCGTGCAGCTCGCCGACCACTACCAGCAGAACACCCCCAT
CGGCGACGGCCCCGTGCTGCTGCCCGACAACCACTACCTGAGCACCCAGTCCGCCCTGAGCAAAGACCCC
AACGAGAAGCGCGATCACATGGTCCTGCTGGAGTTCGTGACCGCCGCCGGGATCACTCACGGCATGGACG
AGCTGTACAAGACCCAGCTTTCTTGTACAAAGTGGTGCTCGACGATTATAAGGATCATGATGGAGATTAT
AAGGATCATGATATTGATTATAAGGATGATGATGATAAGTAAACTAGTCGATCCAGGCCTCCCAGCTTTC
GTCCGTATCATCGGTTTCGACAACGTTCGTCAAGTTCAATGCATCAGTTTCATTGCCCACACACCAGAAT
CCTACTAAGTTTGAGTATTATGGCATTGGAAAAGCTGTTTTCTTCTATCATTTGTTCTGCTTGTAATTTA
CTGTGTTCTTTCAGTTTTTGTTTTCGGACATCAAAATGCAAATGGATGGATAAGAGTTAATAAATGATAT
GGTCCTTTTGTTCATTCTCAAATTATTATTATCTGTTGTTTTTACTTTAATGGGTTGAATTTAAGTAAGA
AAGGAACTAACAGTGTGATATTAAGGTGCAATGTTAGACATATAAAACAGTCTTTCACCTCTCTTTGGTT
ATGTCTTGAATTGGTTTGTTTCTTCACTTATCTGTGTAATCAAGTTTACTATGAGTCTATGATCAAGTAA
TTATGCAATCAAGTTAAGTACAGTATAGGCTTTTTGTGTCGAGGGGGTACCGAGTCGAGGGGGGATCAAT
TCCCGATCTAGTAACATAGATGACACCGCGCGCGATAATTTATCCTAGTTTGCGCGCTATATTTTGTTTT
CTATCGCGTATTAAATGTATAATTGCGGGACTCTAATCATAAAAACCCATCTCATAAATAACGTCATGCA
TTACATGTTAATTATTACATGCTTAACGTAATTCAACAGAAATTATATGATAATCATCGCAAGACCGGCA
ACAGGATTCAATCTTAAGAAACTTTATTGCCAAATGTTTGAACGATCGGGGAAATTCGGGGGATCAGCTT
GTGATCATGTTACATCACCTCCAAGATCCCGGACGAGTGCTGGGGCGTCGGTTTCCACTATCGGCGAGTA
CTTCTACACAGCCATCGGTCCAGACGGCCGCGCTTCTGCGGGCGATTTGTGTACGCCCGACAGTCCCGGC
TCCGGATCGGACGATTGCGTCGCATCGACCCTGCGCCCAAGCTGCATCATCGAAATTGCCGTCAACCAAG
CTCTGATAGAGTTGGTCAAGACCAATGCGGAGCATATACGCCCGGAGCCGCGGCGATCCTGCAAGCTCCG
GATGCCTCCGCTCGAAGTAGCGCGTCTGCTGCTCCATACAAGCCAACCACGGCCTCCAGAAGAAGATGTT
GGCGACCTCGTATTGGGAATCCCCGAACATCGCCTCGCTCCAGTCAATGACCGCTGTTATGCGGCCATTG
TCCGTCAGGACATTGTTGGAGCCGAAATCCGCGTGCACGAGGTGCCGGACTTCGGGGCAGTCCTCGGCCC
AAAGCATCAGCTCATCGAGAGCCTGCGCGACGGACGCACTGACGGTGTCGTCCATCACAGTTTGCCAGTG
ATACACATGGGGATCAGCAATCGCGCATATGAAATCACGCCATGTAGTGTATTGACCGATTCCTTGCGGT
CCGAATGGGCCGAACCCGCTCGTCTGGCTAAGATCGGCCGCAGCGATCGCATCCATGGCCTCCGCGACCG
GCTGCAGAACAGCGGGCAGTTCGGTTTCAGGCAGGTCTTGCAACGTGACACCCTGTGCACGGCGGGAGAT
GCAATAGGTCAGGCTCTCGCTGAATTCCCCAATGTCAAGCACTTCCGGAATCGGGAGCGCGGCCGATGCA
AAGTGCCGATAAACATAACGATCTTTGTAGAAACCATCGGCGCAGCTATTTACCCGCAGGACATATCCAC
GCCCTCCTACATCGAAGCTGAAAGCACGAGATTCTTCGCCCTCCGAGAGCTGCATCAGGTCGGAGACGCT
GTCGAACTTTTCGATCAGAAACTTCTCGACAGACGTCGCGGTGAGTTCAGGCTTTTTCATATCTCATTGC
CCCCCGGGATCTTGCAGGTCGAGATCCTCTAGCGGATCCGGTGCAGATTATTTGGATTGAGAGTGAATAT
GAGACTCTAATTGGATACCGAGGGGAATTTATGGAACGTCAGTGGAGCATTTTTGACAAGAAATATTTGC
TAGCTGATAGTGACCTTAGGCGACTTTTGAACGCGCAATAATGGTTTCTGACGTATGTGCTTAGCTCATT
AAACTCCAGAAACCCGCGGCTGAGTGGCTCCTTCAACGTTGCGGTTCTGTCAGTTCCAAACGTAAAACGG
CTTGTCCCGCGTCATCGGCGGGGGTCATAACGTGACTCCCTTAATTCTCCGCTCATGATCAGATTGTCGT
TTCCCGCCTTCAGTTTCAAGCTTGTTTGGGGATCTAGTGTTTTACTCCTCATATTAACTTCGGTCATTAG
AGGCCACGATTTGACACATTTTTACTCAAAACAAAATGTTTGCATATCTCTTATAATTTCAAATTCAACA
CACAACAAATAAGAG
